Addgene plasmid #189672: HisSumoOphP
Purpose: HisSUMO tagged OphP to express OphP in pichia pastorias.
Depositing lab: Markus Künzler & James Naismith. Depositing organization: ETH Zurich (Swiss Federal Institute of Technology). Publication: Molecular basis for the enzymatic macrocyclization of multiply backbone N-methylated peptides. Emmanuel Matabaro, Haigang Song, Fabio Gherlone, Lukas Sonderegger, Andrew Giltrap, Sam Liver, Alvar Gossert, Markus Künzler, James H Naismith. bioRxiv 2022.07.21.500988 10.1101/2022.07.21.500988.
Backbone
  Vector backbone: pPIC3.5K
  Vector type: Yeast Expression
  Selectable markers: HIS3 ; Additional selection in Pichia Pastorias using G418 to generate expression Pichia strain.
Growth in bacteria
  Bacterial resistance: Ampicillin, 100 μg/mL
  Growth temperature: 37°C
  Growth strain: DH5alpha
  Copy number: High Copy
Gene/Insert
  Gene/Insert name: HisSumoOphP
  Species: Pichia Pastorias
  Tag / fusion protein: HisSumo tagged (N terminal on insert)
Resource information
  A portion of this plasmid was derived from a plasmid made by: We got the plasmid from our collaborator from Markus Kunzler in ETH.
Terms and licenses: Academic/Nonprofit Terms; Industry Terms: Not Available to Industry
Depositor comments: Please visit https://www.biorxiv.org/content/10.1101/2022.07.21.500988v2 for bioRxiv preprint.
How to cite: HisSumoOphP was a gift from Markus Künzler & James Naismith (Addgene plasmid # 189672 ; http://n2t.net/addgene:189672 ; RRID:Addgene_189672)
