[The description below was written by a language model from this plasmid's Addgene catalogue record and pLannotate feature annotations shown in this document.]
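Description:
HisSumoOphP is a yeast expression plasmid built on the pPIC3.5K backbone for intracellular production of His-SUMO-tagged OphP in Pichia pastoris. In E. coli it is propagated through a high-copy ColE1/pMB1-type origin and selected with ampicillin via the bla gene. The annotated pBR322 remnants (bom site and fragments of rop, the tetracycline resistance gene and its promoter) are backbone leftovers with no evident function here.

The expression cassette is driven by the methanol-inducible AOX1 promoter and closed by the AOX1 transcription terminator. Directly downstream of the promoter, the feature table shows a short tag segment annotated as a fragment of a composite His-containing tag, consistent with the histidine tag. It is followed by the Saccharomyces cerevisiae SMT3 (SUMO) coding sequence. The roughly 2.3 kb stretch between SMT3 and the terminator region is unannotated and presumably holds the OphP coding sequence, fused so that the His-SUMO module sits at its N-terminus. The His tag allows affinity purification, and SUMO fusions are commonly used to aid solubility and permit tag removal by a SUMO protease. The catalogue lists Pichia as the insert species, which appears to reflect the expression host, and the record does not otherwise state OphP's source organism.

For the yeast host, the plasmid carries the Pichia HIS4 gene, which complements histidine auxotrophy (the catalogue lists this marker as HIS3). It also carries a Tn903-derived aminoglycoside phosphotransferase gene conferring G418 resistance, which the depositor notes was used as additional selection when generating the expression strain. The AOX1 3' fragment, together with the promoter region, provides homology for chromosomal integration. The associated publication concerns enzymatic macrocyclization of backbone N-methylated peptides, suggesting the plasmid was used to produce OphP for studying that reaction.
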