Features (pLannotate 1.2.2; 17 found; start..end, strand, type, name):
      2..937     +  promoter       AOX1 promoter: Pichia pastoris AOX1; inducible promoter, regulated by methanol
    962..983     +  CDS            capTEV™ (fragment): composite tag for in vivo biotinylation, TEV protease cleavage, and 6xHis tagging
    986..1276    +  CDS            SMT3: SMT3_YEAST - Experimental evidence at protein level: Swiss-Prot protein existence level 1. Not known; suppressor of MIF2 mutations. From Saccharomyces cerevisiae (strain ATCC 204508 / S288c) (Baker's yeast).
   3560..3625    +  CDS            AOX1 (fragment): ALOX1_KOMPC - Experimental evidence at protein level: Swiss-Prot protein existence level 1. Major isoform of alcohol oxidase, which catalyzes the oxidation of methanol to formaldehyde and hydrogen peroxide, the first step in the methanol utilization pathway of methylotrophic yeasts. From Komagataella phaffii (strain ATCC 76273 / CBS 7435 / CECT 11047 / NRRL Y-11430 / Wegner 21-1) (Yeast) (Pichia pastoris).
   3629..3875    +  terminator     AOX1 terminator: Pichia pastoris AOX1; transcription terminator for AOX1
   3958..4251    +  CDS            TcR (fragment): tetracycline efflux protein; tet; confers resistance to tetracycline
   4288..6822    -  CDS            PpHIS4: multifunctional enzyme, required for histidine biosynthesis; Pichia pastoris HIS4; auxotrophic marker for Pichia pastoris
   6948..7094    -  CDS            TRA2_ECOLX (fragment): Protein predicted: Swiss-Prot protein existence level 4. Required for transposition of transposon Tn903. From Escherichia coli.
   7235..8050    -  CDS            KanR: aminoglycoside phosphotransferase; aph(3')-Ia; confers resistance to kanamycin in bacteria or G418 (Geneticin®) in eukaryotes
   8180..8432    +  CDS            TcR (fragment): tetracycline efflux protein; tet; confers resistance to tetracycline
   8429..9177    +  misc_feature   AOX1 3' fragment: region downstream of Pichia pastoris AOX1 gene
   9179..9219    +  CDS            rop (fragment): Rop protein, which maintains plasmids at low copy number; rop
   9321..9461    +  misc_feature   bom: basis of mobility region from pBR322
   9647..10235   -  rep_origin     ori: high-copy-number ColE1/pMB1/pBR322/pUC origin of replication
  10406..11266   -  CDS            AmpR: β-lactamase; bla; confers resistance to ampicillin, carbenicillin, and related antibiotics
  11267..11371   -  promoter       AmpR promoter: bla
  11488..11511   +  promoter       tet promoter (fragment): E. coli promoter for tetracycline efflux protein gene
>Addgene plasmid #189672 | HisSumoOphP | addgene full sequence | sequence record 371424 | Addgene NGS Result
AGATCTAACATCCAAAGACGAAAGGTTGAATGAAACCTTTTTGCCATCCGACATCCACAGGTCCATTCTC
ACACATAAGTGCCAAACGCAACAGGAGGGGATACACTAGCAGCAGACCGTTGCAAACGCAGGACCTCCAC
TCCTCTTCTCCTCAACACCCACTTTTGCCATCGAAAAACCAGCCCAGTTATTGGGCTTGATTGGAGCTCG
CTCATTCCAATTCCTTCTATTAGGCTACTAACACCATGACTTTATTAGCCTGTCTATCCTGGCCCCCCTG
GCGAGGTTCATGTTTGTTTATTTCCGAATGCAACAAGCTCCGCATTACACCCGAACATCACTCCAGATGA
GGGCTTTCTGAGTGTGGGGTCAAATAGTTTCATGTTCCCCAAATGGCCCAAAACTGACAGTTTAAACGCT
GTCTTGGAACCTAATATGACAAAAGCGTGATCTCATCCAAGATGAACTAAGTTTGGTTCGTTGAAATGCT
AACGGCCAGTTGGTCAAAAAGAAACTTCCAAAAGTCGGCATACCGTTTGTCTTGTTTGGTATTGATTGAC
GAATGCTCAAAAATAATCTCATTAATGCTTAGCGCAGTCTCTCTATCGCTTCTGAACCCCGGTGCACCTG
TGCCGAAACGCAAATGGGGAAACACCCGCTTTTTGGATGATTATGCATTGTCTCCACATTGTATGCTTCC
AAGATTCTGGTGGGAATACTGCTGATAGCCTAACGTTCATGATCAAAATTTAACTGTTCTAACCCCTACT
TGACAGCAATATATAAACAGAAGGAAGCTGCCCTGTCTTAAACCTTTTTTTTTATCATCATTATTAGCTT
ACTTTCATAATTGCGACTGGTTCCAATTGACAAGCTTTTGATTTTAACGACTTTTAACGACAACTTGAGA
AGATCAAAAAACAACTAATTATTCGAAGGATCCGAAACTATGGGTCATCATCATCATCATCATCATCATG
GTGGTTCTGACTCCGAGGTCAACCAGGAGGCTAAGCCTGAGGTTAAGCCAGAGGTTAAGCCTGAGACCCA
CATTAACTTGAAGGTTTCCGACGGTTCATCCGAAATCTTCTTCAAGATTAAGAAGACTACCCCATTGAGA
AGATTGATGGAGGCCTTCGCCAAGAGACAAGGAAAGGAGATGGACTCCTTGACTTTCTTGTACGACGGTA
TCGAGATCCAGGCCGACCAAACCCCAGAGGACTTGGACATGGAGGACAACGACATCATCGAGGCTCACAG
AGAGCAAATTGGTGGTGAGAACTTGTACTTCCAAGGTACTAGTATGTCGTTTCCAGGATGGGGACCATAT
CCACCTGTTGAAAGGGACGAAACTTCAGCGATAACTTACAGTAGCAAGTTGCATGGCTCTGTTACGGTTC
GTGATCCCTACAGTCAACTTGAAGTACCTTTCGAGGATAGTGAAGAAACGAAGGCGTTTGTTCATTCACA
ACGCAAGTTTGCACGAACCTATCTAGATGAAAATCCCGATCGAGAAGCATGGCTCGAGACGCTGAAGAAG
AGCTGGAATTACAGGAGATTTAGCGCATTGAAACCTGAAAGCGACGGACATTACTACTTCGAGTATAACG
ATGGCCTTCAATCTCAGCTTTCCCTGTATCGTGTGAGGATGGGGGAGGAGGATACCGTCCTCACTGAGTC
TGGTCCTGGTGGAGAACTCTTTTTCAATCCCAACTTGCTTTCCCTTGATGGCAACGCCGCACTTACTGGT
TTCGTCATGAGTCCATGTGGGAATTATTGGGCATATGGCGTATCTGAACATGGATCCGACTGGATGTCTA
TTTACGTTCGAAAGACGTCGTCTCCGCATCTTCCGTCACAAGAACGAGGAAAGGATCCTGGACGGATGAA
CGACAAGATTCGACACGTCCGTTTCTTCATTGTATCTTGGACAAGTGACAGCAAAGGTTTTTTCTATTCT
AGGTATCCTCCTGAGGATGACGAAGGGAAAGGTAATGCACCAGCAATGAATTGCATGGTCTATTATCATC
GGATTGGCGAGGATCAGGAGAGTGACGTCCTTGTTCATGAGGATCCTGAGCATCCTTTCTGGATCTCGTC
GGTGCAGCTCACTCCGAGCGGCCGATACATCCTCTTTGCCGCGAGCCGCGACGCAAGTCACACTCAATTA
GTCAAGATCGCAGATCTTCACGAAAATGACATTGGGACGAATATGAAATGGAAAAACCTTCATGATCCAT
GGGAGGCTAGGTTTACAATAGTCGGAGACGAGGGTTCAAAGATCTATTTCATGACCAATCTCAAGGCCAA
GAACTACAAAGTGGCGACGTTTGATGCCAACCACCCAGACGAGGGTCTTACGACGCTCATAGCAGAAGAC
CCTAACGCGTTTCTCGTTTCAGCAAGCATTCACGCACAAGACAAGCTCCTACTTGTTTATCTTCGTAACG
CCAGCCACGAGATTCATATCCGAGATCTAACCACTGGGAAGCCCCTCGGGCGTATCTTTGAGGATTTACT
TGGACAGTTTATGGTATCAGGTCGACGGCAGGATAACGATATTTTCGTTCTCTTTAGCAGTTTCCTCTCT
CCTGGAACTGTGTATCGGTACACGTTCGGTGAAGAGAAAGGATACCGTTCACTATTTCGTGCTATAAGTA
TTCCGGGCCTCAATCTAGATGACTTTATGACAGAGTCGGTTTTCTATCCATCCAAGGACGGGACTTCTGT
TCACATGTTTATCACCCGCCCGAAGGATGTACTGCTCGATGGAACTTCCCCTGTCCTACAATACGGCTAT
GGCGGTTTCTCCCTAGCAATGCTTCCTACATTCTCCCTCTCTACGCTGCTATTCTGCAAAATCTACAGGG
CAATCTACGCGATACCCAATATTCGTGGTGGTTCGGAATACGGCGAGTCATGGCACCGGGAGGGTATGTT
AGACAAGAAGCAGAACGTGTTTGACGACTTCAACGCTGCAACCGAATGGCTTATTGCGAATAAGTACGCA
AGCAAGGATCGCATTGCCATCCGAGGAGGATCAAATGGAGGTGTTTTGACCACTGCATGTGCAAATCAAG
CACCGGGACTCTACCGTTGTGTGATCACAATTGAGGGTATAATTGATATGCTTAGATTTCCTAAGTTTAC
ATTTGGCGCTAGCTGGCGTTCTGAATATGGCGATCCTGAGGATCCTGAAGATTTCGACTTCATATTCAAA
TACTCCCCCTATCACAACATCCCTCCCCCGGGAGACACTGTCATGCCAGCCATGCTATTCTTTACTGCGG
CGTATGATGATCGTGTCTCGCCTTTGCACACGTTCAAGCACGTTGCGGCATTGCAACACAACTTTCCCAA
AGGCCCGAATCCATGCCTAATGCGCATCGACTTGAATTCGGGACACTTTGCTGGCAAGAGTACGCAGGAG
ATGTTGGAAGAAACGGCAGATGAATACAGCTTTATCGGGAAGTCTATGGGCCTCACTATGCAGACTCAAG
GTTCAGTGGATTCAAGCCGCTGGTCCTGCGTAACAGTTTAAGCGGCCGCGAATTAATTCGCCTTAGACAT
GACTGTTCCTCAGTTCAAGTTGGGCACTTACGAGAAGACCGGTCTTGCTAGATTCTAATCAAGAGGATGT
CAGAATGCCATTTGCCTGAGAGATGCAGGCTTCATTTTTGATACTTTTTTATTTGTAACCTATATAGTAT
AGGATTTTTTTTGTCATTTTGTTTCTTCTCGTACGAGCTTGCTCCTGATCAGCCTATCTCGCAGCTGATG
AATATCTTGTGGTAGGGGTTTGGGAAAATCATTCGAGTTTGATGTTTTTCTTGGTATTTCCCACTCCTCT
TCAGAGTACAGAAGATTAAGTGAGACGTTCGTTTGTGCAAGCTTATCGATAAGCTTTAATGCGGTAGTTT
ATCACAGTTAAATTGCTAACGCAGTCAGGCACCGTGTATGAAATCTAACAATGCGCTCATCGTCATCCTC
GGCACCGTCACCCTGGATGCTGTAGGCATAGGCTTGGTTATGCCGGTACTGCCGGGCCTCTTGCGGGATA
TCGTCCATTCCGACAGCATCGCCAGTCACTATGGCGTGCTGCTAGCGCTATATGCGTTGATGCAATTTCT
ATGCGCACCCGTTCTCGGAGCACTGTCCGACCGCTTTGGCCGCCGCCCAGTCCTGCTCGCTTCGCTACTT
GGAGCCACTATCGACTACGCGATCATGGCGACCACACCCGTCCTGTGGATCTATCGAATCTAAATGTAAG
TTAAAATCTCTAAATAATTAAATAAGTCCCAGTTTCTCCATACGAACCTTAACAGCATTGCGGTGAGCAT
CTAGACCTTCAACAGCAGCCAGATCCATCACTGCTTGGCCAATATGTTTCAGTCCCTCAGGAGTTACGTC
TTGTGAAGTGATGAACTTCTGGAAGGTTGCAGTGTTAACTCCGCTGTATTGACGGGCATATCCGTACGTT
GGCAAAGTGTGGTTGGTACCGGAGGAGTAATCTCCACAACTCTCTGGAGAGTAGGCACCAACAAACACAG
ATCCAGCGTGTTGTACTTGATCAACATAAGAAGAAGCATTCTCGATTTGCAGGATCAAGTGTTCAGGAGC
GTACTGATTGGACATTTCCAAAGCCTGCTCGTAGGTTGCAACCGATAGGGTTGTAGAGTGTGCAATACAC
TTGCGTACAATTTCAACCCTTGGCAACTGCACAGCTTGGTTGTGAACAGCATCTTCAATTCTGGCAAGCT
CCTTGTCTGTCATATCGACAGCCAACAGAATCACCTGGGAATCAATACCATGTTCAGCTTGAGACAGAAG
GTCTGAGGCAACGAAATCTGGATCAGCGTATTTATCAGCAATAACTAGAACTTCAGAAGGCCCAGCAGGC
ATGTCAATACTACACAGGGCTGATGTGTCATTTTGAACCATCATCTTGGCAGCAGTAACGAACTGGTTTC
CTGGACCAAATATTTTGTCACACTTAGGAACAGTTTCTGTTCCGTAAGCCATAGCAGCTACTGCCTGGGC
GCCTCCTGCTAGCACGATACACTTAGCACCAACCTTGTGGGCAACGTAGATGACTTCTGGGGTAAGGGTA
CCATCCTTCTTAGGTGGAGATGCAAAAACAATTTCTTTGCAACCAGCAACTTTGGCAGGAACACCCAGCA
TCAGGGAAGTGGAAGGCAGAATTGCGGTTCCACCAGGAATATAGAGGCCAACTTTCTCAATAGGTCTTGC
AAAACGAGAGCAGACTACACCAGGGCAAGTCTCAACTTGCAACGTCTCCGTTAGTTGAGCTTCATGGAAT
TTCCTGACGTTATCTATAGAGAGATCAATGGCTCTCTTAACGTTATCTGGCAATTGCATAAGTTCCTCTG
GGAAAGGAGCTTCTAACACAGGTGTCTTCAAAGCGACTCCATCAAACTTGGCAGTTAGTTCTAAAAGGGC
TTTGTCACCATTTTGACGAACATTGTCGACAATTGGTTTGACTAATTCCATAATCTGTTCCGTTTTCTGG
ATAGGACGACGAAGGGCATCTTCAATTTCTTGTGAGGAGGCCTTAGAAACGTCAATTTTGCACAATTCAA
TACGACCTTCAGAAGGGACTTCTTTAGGTTTGGATTCTTCTTTAGGTTGTTCCTTGGTGTATCCTGGCTT
GGCATCTCCTTTCCTTCTAGTGACCTTTAGGGACTTCATATCCAGGTTTCTCTCCACCTCGTCCAACGTC
ACACCGTACTTGGCACATCTAACTAATGCAAAATAAAATAAGTCAGCACATTCCCAGGCTATATCTTCCT
TGGATTTAGCTTCTGCAAGTTCATCAGCTTCCTCCCTAATTTTAGCGTTCAACAAAACTTCGTCGTCAAA
TAACCGTTTGGTATAAGAACCTTCTGGAGCATTGCTCTTACGATCCCACAAGGTGGCTTCCATGGCTCTA
AGACCCTTTGATTGGCCAAAACAGGAAGTGCGTTCCAAGTGACAGAAACCAACACCTGTTTGTTCAACCA
CAAATTTCAAGCAGTCTCCATCACAATCCAATTCGATACCCAGCAACTTTTGAGTTGCTCCAGATGTAGC
ACCTTTATACCACAAACCGTGACGACGAGATTGGTAGACTCCAGTTTGTGTCCTTATAGCCTCCGGAATA
GACTTTTTGGACGAGTACACCAGGCCCAACGAGTAATTAGAAGAGTCAGCCACCAAAGTAGTGAATAGAC
CATCGGGGCGGTCAGTAGTCAAAGACGCCAACAAAATTTCACTGACAGGGAACTTTTTGACATCTTCAGA
AAGTTCGTATTCAGTAGTCAATTGCCGAGCATCAATAATGGGGATTATACCAGAAGCAACAGTGGAAGTC
ACATCTACCAACTTTGCGGTCTCAGAAAAAGCATAAACAGTTCTACTACCGCCATTAGTGAAACTTTTCA
AATCGCCCAGTGGAGAAGAAAAAGGCACAGCGATACTAGCATTAGCGGGCAAGGATGCAACTTTATCAAC
CAGGGTCCTATAGATAACCCTAGCGCCTGGGATCATCCTTTGGACAACTCTTTCTGCCAAATCTAGGTCC
AAAATCACTTCATTGATACCATTATTGTACAACTTGAGCAAGTTGTCGATCAGCTCCTCAAATTGGTCCT
CTGTAACGGATGACTCAACTTGCACATTAACTTGAAGCTCAGTCGATTGAGTGAACTTGATCAGGTTGTG
CAGCTGGTCAGCAGCATAGGGAAACACGGCTTTTCCTACCAAACTCAAGGAATTATCAAACTCTGCAACA
CTTGCGTATGCAGGTAGCAAGGGAAATGTCATACTTGAAGTCGGACAGTGAGTGTAGTCTTGAGAAATTC
TGAAGCCGTATTTTTATTATCAGTGAGTCAGTCATCAGGAGATCCTCTACGCCGGACGCATCGTGGCCGA
CCTGCAGGGGGGGGGGGGCGCTGAGGTCTGCCTCGTGAAGAAGGTGTTGCTGACTCATACCAGGCCTGAA
TCGCCCCATCATCCAGCCAGAAAGTGAGGGAGCCACGGTTGATGAGAGCTTTGTTGTAGGTGGACCAGTT
GGTGATTTTGAACTTTTGCTTTGCCACGGAACGGTCTGCGTTGTCGGGAAGATGCGTGATCTGATCCTTC
AACTCAGCAAAAGTTCGATTTATTCAACAAAGCCGCCGTCCCGTCAAGTCAGCGTAATGCTCTGCCAGTG
TTACAACCAATTAACCAATTCTGATTAGAAAAACTCATCGAGCATCAAATGAAACTGCAATTTATTCATA
TCAGGATTATCAATACCATATTTTTGAAAAAGCCGTTTCTGTAATGAAGGAGAAAACTCACCGAGGCAGT
TCCATAGGATGGCAAGATCCTGGTATCGGTCTGCGATTCCGACTCGTCCAACATCAATACAACCTATTAA
TTTCCCCTCGTCAAAAATAAGGTTATCAAGTGAGAAATCACCATGAGTGACGACTGAATCCGGTGAGAAT
GGCAAAAGCTTATGCATTTCTTTCCAGACTTGTTCAACAGGCCAGCCATTACGCTCGTCATCAAAATCAC
TCGCATCAACCAAACCGTTATTCATTCGTGATTGCGCCTGAGCGAGACGAAATACGCGATCGCTGTTAAA
AGGACAATTACAAACAGGAATCGAATGCAACCGGCGCAGGAACACTGCCAGCGCATCAACAATATTTTCA
CCTGAATCAGGATATTCTTCTAATACCTGGAATGCTGTTTTCCCGGGGATCGCAGTGGTGAGTAACCATG
CATCATCAGGAGTACGGATAAAATGCTTGATGGTCGGAAGAGGCATAAATTCCGTCAGCCAGTTTAGTCT
GACCATCTCATCTGTAACATCATTGGCAACGCTACCTTTGCCATGTTTCAGAAACAACTCTGGCGCATCG
GGCTTCCCATACAATCGATAGATTGTCGCACCTGATTGCCCGACATTATCGCGAGCCCATTTATACCCAT
ATAAATCAGCATCCATGTTGGAATTTAATCGCGGCCTCGAGCAAGACGTTTCCCGTTGAATATGGCTCAT
AACACCCCTTGTATTACTGTTTATGTAAGCAGACAGTTTTATTGTTCATGATGATATATTTTTATCTTGT
GCAATGTAACATCAGAGATTTTGAGACACAACGTGGCTTTCCCCCCCCCCCCTGCAGGTCGGCATCACCG
GCGCCACAGGTGCGGTTGCTGGCGCCTATATCGCCGACATCACCGATGGGGAAGATCGGGCTCGCCACTT
CGGGCTCATGAGCGCTTGTTTCGGCGTGGGTATGGTGGCAGGCCCCGTGGCCGGGGGACTGTTGGGCGCC
ATCTCCTTGCATGCACCATTCCTTGCGGCGGCGGTGCTCAACGGCCTCAACCTACTACTGGGCTGCTTCC
TAATGCAGGAGTCGCATAAGGGAGAGCGTCGAGTATCTATGATTGGAAGTATGGGAATGGTGATACCCGC
ATTCTTCAGTGTCTTGAGGTCTCCTATCAGATTATGCCCAACTAAAGCAACCGGAGGAGGAGATTTCATG
GTAAATTTCTCTGACTTTTGGTCATCAGTAGACTCGAACTGTGAGACTATCTCGGTTATGACAGCAGAAA
TGTCCTTCTTGGAGACAGTAAATGAAGTCCCACCAATAAAGAAATCCTTGTTATCAGGAACAAACTTCTT
GTTTCGAACTTTTTCGGTGCCTTGAACTATAAAATGTAGAGTGGATATGTCGGGTAGGAATGGAGCGGGC
AAATGCTTACCTTCTGGACCTTCAAGAGGTATGTAGGGTTTGTAGATACTGATGCCAACTTCAGTGACAA
CGTTGCTATTTCGTTCAAACCATTCCGAATCCAGAGAAATCAAAGTTGTTTGTCTACTATTGATCCAAGC
CAGTGCGGTCTTGAAACTGACAATAGTGTGCTCGTGTTTTGAGGTCATCTTTGTATGAATAAATCTAGTC
TTTGATCTAAATAATCTTGACGAGCCAGACGATAATACCAATCTAAACTCTTTAAACGTTAAAGGACAAG
TATGTCTGCCTGTATTAAACCCCAAATCAGCTCGTAGTCTGATCCTCATCAACTTGAGGGGCACTATCTT
GTTTTAGAGAAATTTGCGGAGATGCGATATCGAGAAAAAGGTACGCTGATTTTAAACGTGAAATTTATCT
CAAGATCTGCTGCCTCGCGCGTTTCGGTGATGACGGTGAAAACCTCTGACACATGCAGCTCCCGGAGACG
GTCACAGCTTGTCTGTAAGCGGATGCCGGGAGCAGACAAGCCCGTCAGGGCGCGTCAGCGGGTGTTGGCG
GGTGTCGGGGCGCAGCCATGACCCAGTCACGTAGCGATAGCGGAGTGTATACTGGCTTAACTATGCGGCA
TCAGAGCAGATTGTACTGAGAGTGCACCATATGCGGTGTGAAATACCGCACAGATGCGTAAGGAGAAAAT
ACCGCATCAGGCGCTCTTCCGCTTCCTCGCTCACTGACTCGCTGCGCTCGGTCGTTCGGCTGCGGCGAGC
GGTATCAGCTCACTCAAAGGCGGTAATACGGTTATCCACAGAATCAGGGGATAACGCAGGAAAGAACATG
TGAGCAAAAGGCCAGCAAAAGGCCAGGAACCGTAAAAAGGCCGCGTTGCTGGCGTTTTTCCATAGGCTCC
GCCCCCCTGACGAGCATCACAAAAATCGACGCTCAAGTCAGAGGTGGCGAAACCCGACAGGACTATAAAG
ATACCAGGCGTTTCCCCCTGGAAGCTCCCTCGTGCGCTCTCCTGTTCCGACCCTGCCGCTTACCGGATAC
CTGTCCGCCTTTCTCCCTTCGGGAAGCGTGGCGCTTTCTCATAGCTCACGCTGTAGGTATCTCAGTTCGG
TGTAGGTCGTTCGCTCCAAGCTGGGCTGTGTGCACGAACCCCCCGTTCAGCCCGACCGCTGCGCCTTATC
CGGTAACTATCGTCTTGAGTCCAACCCGGTAAGACACGACTTATCGCCACTGGCAGCAGCCACTGGTAAC
AGGATTAGCAGAGCGAGGTATGTAGGCGGTGCTACAGAGTTCTTGAAGTGGTGGCCTAACTACGGCTACA
CTAGAAGGACAGTATTTGGTATCTGCGCTCTGCTGAAGCCAGTTACCTTCGGAAAAAGAGTTGGTAGCTC
TTGATCCGGCAAACAAACCACCGCTGGTAGCGGTGGTTTTTTTGTTTGCAAGCAGCAGATTACGCGCAGA
AAAAAAGGATCTCAAGAAGATCCTTTGATCTTTTCTACGGGGTCTGACGCTCAGTGGAACGAAAACTCAC
GTTAAGGGATTTTGGTCATGAGATTATCAAAAAGGATCTTCACCTAGATCCTTTTAAATTAAAAATGAAG
TTTTAAATCAATCTAAAGTATATATGAGTAAACTTGGTCTGACAGTTACCAATGCTTAATCAGTGAGGCA
CCTATCTCAGCGATCTGTCTATTTCGTTCATCCATAGTTGCCTGACTCCCCGTCGTGTAGATAACTACGA
TACGGGAGGGCTTACCATCTGGCCCCAGTGCTGCAATGATACCGCGAGACCCACGCTCACCGGCTCCAGA
TTTATCAGCAATAAACCAGCCAGCCGGAAGGGCCGAGCGCAGAAGTGGTCCTGCAACTTTATCCGCCTCC
ATCCAGTCTATTAATTGTTGCCGGGAAGCTAGAGTAAGTAGTTCGCCAGTTAATAGTTTGCGCAACGTTG
TTGCCATTGCTGCAGGCATCGTGGTGTCACGCTCGTCGTTTGGTATGGCTTCATTCAGCTCCGGTTCCCA
ACGATCAAGGCGAGTTACATGATCCCCCATGTTGTGCAAAAAAGCGGTTAGCTCCTTCGGTCCTCCGATC
GTTGTCAGAAGTAAGTTGGCCGCAGTGTTATCACTCATGGTTATGGCAGCACTGCATAATTCTCTTACTG
TCATGCCATCCGTAAGATGCTTTTCTGTGACTGGTGAGTACTCAACCAAGTCATTCTGAGAATAGTGTAT
GCGGCGACCGAGTTGCTCTTGCCCGGCGTCAACACGGGATAATACCGCGCCACATAGCAGAACTTTAAAA
GTGCTCATCATTGGAAAACGTTCTTCGGGGCGAAAACTCTCAAGGATCTTACCGCTGTTGAGATCCAGTT
CGATGTAACCCACTCGTGCACCCAACTGATCTTCAGCATCTTTTACTTTCACCAGCGTTTCTGGGTGAGC
AAAAACAGGAAGGCAAAATGCCGCAAAAAAGGGAATAAGGGCGACACGGAAATGTTGAATACTCATACTC
TTCCTTTTTCAATATTATTGAAGCATTTATCAGGGTTATTGTCTCATGAGCGGATACATATTTGAATGTA
TTTAGAAAAATAAACAAATAGGGGTTCCGCGCACATTTCCCCGAAAAGTGCCACCTGACGTCTAAGAAAC
CATTATTATCATGACATTAACCTATAAAAATAGGCGTATCACGAGGCCCTTTCGTCTTCAAGAATTAATT
CTCATGTTTGACAGCTTATCATCGATAAGCTGACTCATGTTGGTATTGTGAAATAGACGCAGATCGGGAA
CACTGAAAAATAACAGTTATTATTCG
